>Addgene plasmid #154652 | pEPYC1CB0188 | depositor full sequence | sequence record 299582 | pEPYC1CB0188 sequence 7079 bps
GCAATTGTCTTCTGCACGAAGTGGTTTAAACTATCAGTGTTTGACAGGATATATTGGCGGGTAAACCTAA
GAGAAAAGAGCGTTTATTAGAATAATCGGATATTTAAAAGGGCGTGAAAAGGTTTATCCGTTCGTCCATT
TGTATGTGCATGCCAACCACAGGGTTCCCCAGATCAGGCGCTGGCTGCTGAACCCCCAGCCGGAACTGAC
CCCACAAGGCCCTAGCGTTTGCAATGCACCAGGTCATCATTGACCCAGGCGTGTTCCACCAGGCCGCTGC
CTCGCAACTCTTCGCAGGCTTCGCCGACCTGCTCGCGCCACTTCTTCACGCGGGTGGAATCCGATCCGCA
CATGAGGCGGAAGGTTTCCAGCTTGAGCGGGTACGGCTCCCGGTGCGAGCTGAAATAGTCGAACATCCGT
CGGGCCGTCGGCGACAGCTTGCGGTACTTCTCCCATATGAATTTCGTGTAGTGGTCGCCAGCAAACAGCA
CGACGATTTCCTCGTCGATCAGGACCTGGCAACGGGACGTTTTCTTGCCACGGTCCAGGACGCGGAAGCG
GTGCAGCAGCGACACCGATTCCAGGTGCCCAACGCGGTCGGACGTGAAGCCCATCGCCGTCGCCTGTAGG
CGCGACAGGCATTCCTCGGCCTTCGTGTAATACCGGCCATTGATCGACCAGCCCAGGTCCTGGCAAAGCT
CGTAGAACGTGAAGGTGATCGGCTCGCCGATAGGGGTGCGCTTCGCGTACTCCAACACCTGCTGCCACAC
CAGTTCGTCATCGTCGGCCCGCAGCTCGACGCCGGTGTAGGTGATCTTCACGTCCTTGTTGACGTGGAAA
ATGACCTTGTTTTGCAGCGCCTCGCGCGGGATTTTCTTGTTGCGCGTGGTGAACAGGGCAGAGCGGGCCG
TGTCGTTTGGCATCGCTCGCATCGTGTCCGGCCACGGCGCAATATCGAACAAGGAAAGCTGCATTTCCTT
GATCTGCTGCTTCGTGTGTTTCAGCAACGCGGCCTGCTTGGCCTCGCTGACCTGTTTTGCCAGGTCCTCG
CCGGCGGTTTTTCGCTTCTTGGTCGTCATAGTTCCTCGCGTGTCGATGGTCATCGACTTCGCCAAACCTG
CCGCCTCCTGTTCAAGACGACGCGAACGCTCCACGGCGGCCGATGGCGCGGGCAGGGCAGGGGGAGCCAG
TTGCACGCTGTCGCGCTCGATCTTGGCCGTAGCTTGCTGGACCATCGAGCCGACGGACTGGAAGGTTTCG
CGGGGCGCACGCATGACGGTGCGGCTTGCGATGGTTTCGGCATCCTCGGCGGAAAACCCCGCGTCGATCA
GTTCTTGCCTGTATGCCTTCCGGTCAAACGTCCGATTCATTCACCCTCCTTGCGGGATTGCCCCGACTCA
CGCCGGGGCAATGTGCCCTTATTCCTGATTTGACCCGCCTGGTGCCTTGGTGTCCAGATAATCCACCTTA
TCGGCAATGAAGTCGGTCCCGTAGACCGTCTGGCCGTCCTTCTCGTACTTGGTATTCCGAATCTTGCCCT
GCACGAATACCAGCGACCCCTTGCCCAAATACTTGCCGTGGGCCTCGGCCTGAGAGCCAAAACACTTGAT
GCGGAAGAAGTCGGTGCGCTCCTGCTTGTCGCCGGCATCGTTGCGCCACATCTAGGATCTGCCAGGAACC
GTAAAAAGGCCGCGTTGCTGGCGTTTTTCCATAGGCTCCGCCCCCCTGACGAGCATCACAAAAATCGACG
CTCAAGTCAGAGGTGGCGAAACCCGACAGGACTATAAAGATACCAGGCGTTTCCCCCTGGAAGCTCCCTC
GTGCGCTCTCCTGTTCCGACCCTGCCGCTTACCGGATACCTGTCCGCCTTTCTCCCTTCGGGAAGCGTGG
CGCTTTCTCATAGCTCACGCTGTAGGTATCTCAGTTCGGTGTAGGTCGTTCGCTCCAAGCTGGGCTGTGT
GCACGAACCCCCCGTTCAGCCCGACCGCTGCGCCTTATCCGGTAACTATCGTCTTGAGTCCAACCCGGTA
AGACACGACTTATCGCCACTGGCAGCAGCCACTGGTAACAGGATTAGCAGAGCGAGGTATGTAGGCGGTG
CTACAGAGTTCTTGAAGTGGTGGCCTAACTACGGCTACACTAGAAGAACAGTATTTGGTATCTGCGCTCT
GCTGAAGCCAGTTACCTTCGGAAAAAGAGTTGGTAGCTCTTGATCCGGCAAACAAACCACCGCTGGTAGC
GGTGGTTTTTTTGTTTGCAAGCAGCAGATTACGCGCAGAAAAAAAGGATCTCAAGAAGATCCTTTGATCT
TTTCTACGGGGTCTGACGCTCAGTGGAACGAAAACTCACGTTAAGGGATTTTGGTCATGAGATTATCAAA
AAGGATCTTCACCTAGATCCTTTTAAATTAAAAATGAAGTTTTAAATCAATCTAAAGTATATATGAGTAA
ACTTGGTCTGACAGTTACCAATGCTTAATCAGTGAGGCACCTATCTCAGCGATCTGTCTATTTCGTTCAT
CCATAGTTGCCTGACTCCCCGTCGTGTAGATAACTACGATACGGGAGGGCTTACCATCTGGCCCCAGTGC
TGCAATGATACCGCGAGAACCACGCTCACCGGCTCCAGATTTATCAGCAATAAACCAGCCAGCCGGAAGG
GCCGAGCGCAGAAGTGGTCCTGCAACTTTATCCGCCTCCATCCAGTCTATTAATTGTTGCCGGGAAGCTA
GAGTAAGTAGTTCGCCAGTTAATAGTTTGCGCAACGTTGTTGCCATTGCTACAGGCATCGTGGTGTCACG
CTCGTCGTTTGGTATGGCTTCATTCAGCTCCGGTTCCCAACGATCAAGGCGAGTTACATGATCCCCCATG
TTGTGCAAAAAAGCGGTTAGCTCCTTCGGTCCTCCGATCGTTGTCAGAAGTAAGTTGGCCGCAGTGTTAT
CACTCATGGTTATGGCAGCACTGCATAATTCTCTTACTGTCATGCCATCCGTAAGATGCTTTTCTGTGAC
TGGTGAGTACTCAACCAAGTCATTCTGAGAATAGTGTATGCGGCGACCGAGTTGCTCTTGCCCGGCGTCA
ATACGGGATAATACCGCGCCACATAGCAGAACTTTAAAAGTGCTCATCATTGGAAAACGTTCTTCGGGGC
GAAAACTCTCAAGGATCTTACCGCTGTTGAGATCCAGTTCGATGTAACCCACTCGTGCACCCAACTGATC
TTCAGCATCTTTTACTTTCACCAGCGTTTCTGGGTGAGCAAAAACAGGAAGGCAAAATGCCGCAAAAAAG
GGAATAAGGGCGACACGGAAATGTTGAATACTCATACTCTTCCTTTTTCAATATTATTGAAGCATTTATC
AAGGTTATTGTCTCATGAGCGGATACATATTTGAATGTATTTAGAAAAATAAACAAATAGGGGTTCCGCG
CACGAATTGGCCAGCGCTGCCATTTTTGGGGTGAGGCCGTTCGCGGCCGAGGGGCGCAGCCCCTGGGGGG
ATGGGAGGCCCGCGTTAGCGGGCCGGGAGGGTTCGAGAAGGGGGGGCACCCCCCTTCGGCGTGCGCGGTC
ACGCGCACAGGGCGCAGCCCTGGTTAAAAACAAGGTTTATAAATATTGGTTTAAAAGCAGGTTAAAAGAC
AGGTTAGCGGTGGCCGAAAAACGGGCGGAAACCCTTGCAAATGCTGGATTTTCTGCCTGTGGACAGCCCC
TCAAATGTCAATAGGTGCGCCCCTCATCTGTCAGCACTCTGCCCCTCAAGTGTCAAGGATCGCGCCCCTC
ATCTGTCAGTAGTCGCGCCCCTCAAGTGTCAATACCGCAGGGCACTTATCCCCAGGCTTGTCCACATCAT
CTGTGGGAAACTCGCGTAAAATCAGGCGTTTTCGCCGATTTGCGAGGCTGGCCAGCTCCACGTCGCCGGC
CGAAATCGAGCCTGCCCCTCATCTGTCAACGCCGCGCCGGGTGAGTCGGCCCCTCAAGTGTCAACGTCCG
CCCCTCATCTGTCAGTGAGGGCCAAGTTTTCCGCGAGGTATCCACAACGCCGGCGGCCGCGGTGTCTCGC
ACACGGCTTCGACGGCGTTTCTGGCGCGTTTGCAGGGCCATAGACGGCCGCCAGCCCAGCGGCGAGGGCA
ACCAGCCCGGTGAGCGTCGCAAAGGAGATCCTGATCTGACTGATGGGCTGCCTGTATCGAGTGGTGATTT
TGTGCCGAGCTGCCGGTCGGGGAGCTGTTGGCTGGCTGGTGGCAGGATATATTGTGGTGTAAACAAATTG
ACGCTTAGACAACTTAATAACACATTGCGGACGTTTTTAATGTACTGGGGTGGATGCAGTGGGCCCCACT
CTGTGAAGACAATGCCGAATTCGGATCCGGAGGGAGGCGTGTCGTTTTAGTGAGGTGAAGATAAGATAAT
AATGTTGAAGATAAGAGTGGGAGCCACCAGCTTTGTCAAAAGCTAAAAAAGATGATGCATGACGTAAGCC
ATGACGTCTACTATATAAGGTTTTGCTATTCATTGAAAGCAGTAGTGACTGATTTGTATATAATGTACTG
TATTTTTACAACAATTACCAACAACAACAAACAACAAACAACATTACAATTACTATTTACAATTACAATG
GAGGACGCCAAAAACATAAAGAAAGGCCCGGCGCCATTCTATCCGCTGGAAGATGGAACCGCTGGAGAGC
AACTGCATAAGGCTATGAAGAGATACGCCCTGGTTCCTGGAACAATTGCTTTTACAGATGCACATATCGA
GGTGGACATCACTTACGCTGAGTACTTCGAAATGTCCGTTCGGTTGGCAGAAGCTATGAAACGATATGGG
CTGAATACAAATCACAGAATCGTCGTATGCAGTGAAAACTCTCTTCAATTCTTTATGCCGGTGTTGGGCG
CGTTATTTATCGGAGTTGCAGTTGCGCCCGCGAACGACATTTATAATGAACGTGAATTGCTCAACAGTAT
GGGCATTTCGCAGCCTACCGTGGTGTTCGTTTCCAAAAAGGGGTTGCAAAAAATTTTGAACGTGCAAAAA
AAGCTCCCAATCATCCAAAAAATTATTATCATGGATTCTAAAACGGATTACCAGGGATTTCAGTCGATGT
ACACGTTCGTCACATCTCATCTACCTCCCGGTTTTAATGAATACGATTTTGTGCCAGAGTCCTTCGATAG
GGACAAGACAATTGCACTGATCATGAACTCCTCTGGATCTACTGGTCTGCCTAAAGGTGTCGCTCTGCCT
CATAGAACTGCCTGCGTGAGATTCTCGCATGCCAGAGATCCTATTTTTGGCAATCAAATCATTCCGGATA
CTGCGATTTTAAGTGTTGTTCCATTCCATCACGGTTTTGGAATGTTTACTACACTCGGATATTTGATATG
TGGATTTCGAGTCGTCTTAATGTATAGATTTGAAGAAGAACTGTTTCTGAGGAGCCTTCAGGATTACAAG
ATTCAAAGTGCGCTGCTGGTGCCAACCCTATTCTCCTTCTTCGCCAAAAGCACTCTGATTGACAAATACG
ATTTATCTAATTTACACGAAATTGCTTCTGGTGGCGCTCCCCTCTCTAAGGAAGTCGGGGAAGCGGTTGC
CAAGAGGTTCCATCTGCCAGGTATCAGGCAAGGATATGGGCTCACTGAGACTACATCAGCTATTCTGATT
ACACCCGAGGGGGATGATAAACCGGGCGCGGTCGGTAAAGTTGTTCCATTTTTTGAAGCGAAGGTTGTGG
ATCTGGATACCGGGAAAACGCTGGGCGTTAATCAAAGAGGCGAACTGTGTGTGAGAGGTCCTATGATTAT
GTCCGGTTATGTAAACAATCCGGAAGCGACCAACGCCTTGATTGACAAGGATGGATGGCTACATTCTGGA
GACATAGCTTACTGGGACGAGGACGAACACTTCTTCATCGTTGACCGCCTGAAGTCTCTGATTAAGTACA
AAGGCTATCAGGTGGCTCCCGCTGAATTGGAATCCATCTTGCTCCAACACCCCAACATCTTCGACGCAGG
TGTCGCAGGTCTGCCCGACGATGACGCCGGTGAACTTCCCGCCGCCGTTGTTGTTTTGGAGCACGGAAAG
ACGATGACGGAAAAAGAGATCGTGGATTACGTCGCCAGTCAAGTAACAACCGCGAAAAAGTTGCGCGGAG
GAGTTGTGTTTGTGGACGAAGTACCGAAAGGTCTTACCGGAAAACTCGACGCAAGAAAAATCAGAGAGAT
CCTCATAAAGGCCAAGAAGGGCGGAAAGATCGCCGTGGGTTCGGATTATAAGGACCATGACGGAGACTAT
AAGGACCATGACCTCGACGCTGCAGCAGCGGATTATAAGGACGATGACGATAAGTGAGCTTGTCCTGCTT
TAATGAGATATGCGAGAAGCCTATGATCGCATGATATTTGCTTTCAATTCTGTTGTGCACGTTGTAAAAA
ACCTGAGCATGTGTAGCTCAGATCCTTACCGCCGGTTTCGGTTCATTCTAATGAATATATCACCCGTTAC
TATCGTATTTTTATGAATAATATTCTCCGTTCAATTTACTGATTGTACCCTACTACTTATATGTACAATA
TTAAAATGAAAACAATATATTGTGCTGAATAGGTTTATAGCGACATCTATGATAGAGCGCCACAATAACA
AACAATTGCGTTTTATTATTACAAATCCAATTTTAAAAAAAGCGGCAGAACCGGTCAAACCTAAAAGACT
GATTACATAAATCTTATTCAAATTTCAAAAGTGCCCCAGGGGCTAGTATCTACGACACACCGAGCGGCGA
ACTAATAACGCTCACTGAAGGGAACTCCGGTTCCCCGCCGGCGCGCATGGGTGAGATTCCTTGAAGTTGA
GTATTGGCCGTCCGCTCTACCGAAAGTTACGGGCACCATTCAACCCGGTCCAGCACGGCGGCCGGGTAAC
CGACTTGCTGCCCCGAGAATTATGCAGCATTTTTTTGGTGTATGTGGGCCCCAAATGAAGTGCAGGTCAA
ACCTTGACAGTGACGACAAATCGTTGGGCGGGTCCAGGGCGAATTTTGCGACAACATGTCGAGGCTCAGC
AGGACCGCT
Features (pLannotate 1.2.2; 11 found; start..end, strand, type, name):
     42..66      +  misc_feature   RB T-DNA repeat: right border repeat from nopaline C58 T-DNA
    178..198     -  CDS            TetR (fragment): tetracycline resistance regulatory protein; tetR
    225..1370    -  CDS            trfA: TRFA_ECOLX - Experimental evidence at protein level: Swiss-Prot protein existence level 1. Also involved in plasmid copy number control, promoting intermolecular coupling of protein bound iterons at oriV, which inhibits replication initiation. From Escherichia coli.
   1706..2294    -  rep_origin     ori: high-copy-number ColE1/pMB1/pBR322/pUC origin of replication
   2465..3325    -  CDS            AmpR: β-lactamase; bla; confers resistance to ampicillin, carbenicillin, and related antibiotics
   3326..3430    -  promoter       AmpR promoter: bla
   3517..4148    -  rep_origin     oriV: incP origin of replication
   4240..4264    +  misc_feature   LB T-DNA repeat: left border repeat from nopaline C58 T-DNA
   4561..4616    +  misc_feature   TMV Ω: translational enhancer from the tobacco mosaic virus 5'-leader sequence (Gallie et al., 1988)
   4618..6267    +  CDS            luciferase: firefly luciferase; luc+; enhanced luc+ version of the luciferase gene
   6365..7072    +  terminator     OCS terminator: octopine synthase terminator
