[The description below was written by a language model from this plasmid's Addgene catalogue record and pLannotate feature annotations shown in this document.]
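Description:
pEPYC1CB0188 is a MoClo (Golden Gate modular cloning) Level 1 transcriptional unit assembled in the pICH47732 acceptor backbone, a binary-type vector of about 7.1 kb. The backbone carries a high-copy ColE1/pUC-type origin for propagation in E. coli alongside the broad-host-range incP oriV and its replication initiator gene trfA, which allow maintenance in Agrobacterium. Selection in bacteria is by ampicillin through the β-lactamase gene and its native promoter. Nopaline-type left and right T-DNA border repeats flank the cargo region, so the cassette lies within a transferable T-DNA. A short annotated TetR fragment appears to be a backbone remnant rather than a functional gene.

The payload is a synthetic firefly luciferase expression cassette described as MinSyn_052::TMV::LucF::Flag::ocsT. MinSyn_052 is a minimal synthetic plant promoter; it is not picked up by the automated annotation but would occupy the unannotated stretch between the left border and the 5' leader. It is followed by the tobacco mosaic virus Ω leader, which acts as a translational enhancer, then the enhanced luc+ firefly luciferase coding sequence, a C-terminal Flag epitope tag according to the catalogue entry (also not annotated in the feature table), and the octopine synthase terminator. The parts were joined by BsaI-based assembly, which destroys the enzyme sites at the junctions.

The construct serves as a luciferase reporter for measuring the strength of the MinSyn_052 promoter in plant cells, as part of a study on rationally designed minimal synthetic plant promoters. As a Level 1 module it should also be able to be combined with other transcriptional units into higher-level multigene MoClo assemblies.
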