Addgene plasmid #154652: pEPYC1CB0188
Purpose: MoClo Level 1 luciferase reporter
Depositing lab: Nicola Patron. Depositing organization: Earlham Institute. Publication: Rational design of minimal synthetic promoters for plants. Cai YM, Kallam K, Tidd H, Gendarini G, Salzman A, Patron NJ. Nucleic Acids Res. 2020 Aug 28. pii: 5897334. doi: 10.1093/nar/gkaa682. PubMed 32856047.
Backbone
  Vector backbone: pICH47732
  Vector type: Synthetic Biology
Growth in bacteria
  Bacterial resistance: Ampicillin, 100 μg/mL
  Growth temperature: 37°C
  Growth strain: NEB Stable
  Copy number: High Copy
Gene/Insert
  Gene/Insert name: MinSyn_052 Firefly luciferase expression cassette [MinSyn_052::TMV::LucF::Flag::ocsT]
  Species: Synthetic
  Cloning method: Restriction Enzyme; 5′ cloning site BsaI (destroyed during cloning); 3′ cloning site BsaI (destroyed during cloning)
Terms and licenses: Academic/Nonprofit Terms; Industry Terms: Not Available to Industry
Depositor comments: Please visit https://www.biorxiv.org/content/10.1101/2020.05.14.095406v1 for bioRxiv preprint.
How to cite: pEPYC1CB0188 was a gift from Nicola Patron (Addgene plasmid # 154652 ; http://n2t.net/addgene:154652 ; RRID:Addgene_154652)
